Addgene plasmid #160362: pAG461-FRB-redNFAST
Purpose: Expresses FRB-redNFAST in mammalian cells
Depositing lab: Arnaud Gautier. Depositing organization: Sorbonne Université. Publication: Orthogonal fluorescent chemogenetic reporters for multicolor imaging. Tebo AG, Moeyaert B, Thauvin M, Carlon-Andres I, Boken D, Volovitch M, Padilla-Parra S, Dedecker P, Vriz S, Gautier A. Nat Chem Biol. 2020 Aug 10. pii: 10.1038/s41589-020-0611-0. doi: 10.1038/s41589-020-0611-0. PubMed 32778846.
Backbone
  Vector backbone: pIRES
  Vector type: Mammalian Expression
  Selectable markers: Neomycin (select with G418)
Growth in bacteria
  Bacterial resistance: Kanamycin, 50 μg/mL
  Growth temperature: 37°C
  Growth strain: DH5alpha
  Copy number: High Copy
Gene/Insert
  Gene/Insert name: FRB-redNFAST
  Species: Synthetic
Terms and licenses: Academic/Nonprofit Terms; Industry Terms: Not Available to Industry
How to cite: pAG461-FRB-redNFAST was a gift from Arnaud Gautier (Addgene plasmid # 160362 ; http://n2t.net/addgene:160362 ; RRID:Addgene_160362)
