[The description below was written by a language model from this plasmid's Addgene catalogue record and pLannotate feature annotations shown in this document.]
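Description:
pAG461-FRB-redNFAST is a 4,647 bp mammalian expression plasmid, catalogued as built on a pIRES backbone, that drives expression of a synthetic FRB-redNFAST fusion protein. It replicates in E. coli at high copy from a ColE1/pUC-type origin and also carries an f1 phage origin. A single NeoR/KanR gene (Tn5 aminoglycoside phosphotransferase) sits behind tandem bacterial (AmpR/bla) and SV40 early promoters and is followed by an HSV TK polyadenylation signal, so it gives kanamycin resistance in bacteria and G418 selection in mammalian cells. No IRES element appears in the annotated feature table despite the backbone name. The short ble, bGH poly(A) and large T antigen fragments look like backbone remnants or partial annotation matches rather than functional parts.

The expression cassette consists of the human CMV immediate-early enhancer and promoter, a residual cloning site, a Myc epitope tag, the FKBP-rapamycin binding (FRB) domain of human FRAP, and a segment annotated as a fragment of Y-FAST, terminated by the SV40 poly(A) signal. The partial Y-FAST match corresponds to redNFAST, which from its name is presumably the N-terminal fragment of a red-shifted variant of FAST. FAST is a small tag derived from photoactive yellow protein that becomes fluorescent on binding a cell-permeant fluorogen. The record does not list the mutations that distinguish the variant.

FRB associates with FKBP in the presence of rapamycin, so this construct would likely be paired with a partner carrying the complementary FAST fragment to report chemically induced protein proximity, although the record states only that it expresses FRB-redNFAST in mammalian cells. It comes from work on orthogonal fluorescent chemogenetic reporters for multicolor imaging.
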