Features (pLannotate 1.2.2; 17 found; start..end, strand, type, name):
      1..304     +  enhancer       CMV enhancer: human cytomegalovirus immediate early enhancer
    305..508     +  promoter       CMV promoter: human cytomegalovirus (CMV) immediate early promoter
    531..554     +  misc_feature   MCS (fragment): multiple cloning site
    567..593     +  CDS            Myc (fragment): Myc (human c-Myc proto-oncogene) epitope tag
    600..866     +  CDS            FRB (sequence withheld): FKBP-rapamycin binding domain of human FRAP
    906..1247    +  CDS            Y-FAST (fragment): small protein tag, derived from photoactive yellow protein, that allows in vivo fluorescent labeling by addition of a cell-permeant fluorogen (Plamont et al., 2016)
   1269..1352    +  CDS            large T antigen (fragment): large T antigen from SV40 (simian virus 40)
   1375..1496    +  polyA_signal   SV40 poly(A) signal: SV40 polyadenylation signal
   1530..1958    -  rep_origin     f1 ori (sequence partly withheld): f1 bacteriophage origin of replication; arrow indicates direction of (+) strand synthesis
   1985..2089    +  promoter       AmpR promoter: bla
   2091..2448    +  promoter       SV40 promoter: SV40 enhancer and early promoter
   2483..3277    +  CDS            NeoR/KanR: aminoglycoside phosphotransferase from Tn5; aph(3')-II (or nptII); confers resistance to neomycin, kanamycin, and G418 (Geneticin®)
   3298..3450    +  CDS            ble (fragment): BLE_KLEPN - Experimental evidence at protein level: Swiss-Prot protein existence level 1. Binding protein with a strong affinity to the bleomycin family of antibiotics. Binds to CL990; an antimitotic-antibiotic compound. From Klebsiella pneumoniae.
   3509..3556    +  polyA_signal   HSV TK poly(A) signal: herpes simplex virus thymidine kinase polyadenylation signal (Cole and Stacy, 1985)
   3647..3663    -  polyA_signal   bGH poly(A) signal (fragment): bovine growth hormone polyadenylation signal
   3885..4473    +  rep_origin     ori: high-copy-number ColE1/pMB1/pBR322/pUC origin of replication
   4588..4647    +  enhancer       CMV enhancer (fragment): human cytomegalovirus immediate early enhancer
>Addgene plasmid #160362 | pAG461-FRB-redNFAST | addgene full sequence | sequence record 315357 | Addgene NGS Result
CGTTACATAACTTACGGTAAATGGCCCGCCTGGCTGACCGCCCAACGACCCCCGCCCATTGACGTCAATA
ATGACGTATGTTCCCATAGTAACGCCAATAGGGACTTTCCATTGACGTCAATGGGTGGAGTATTTACGGT
AAACTGCCCACTTGGCAGTACATCAAGTGTATCATATGCCAAGTACGCCCCCTATTGACGTCAATGACGG
TAAATGGCCCGCCTGGCATTATGCCCAGTACATGACCTTATGGGACTTTCCTACTTGGCAGTACATCTAC
GTATTAGTCATCGCTATTACCATGGTGATGCGGTTTTGGCAGTACATCAATGGGCGTGGATAGCGGTTTG
ACTCACGGGGATTTCCAAGTCTCCACCCCATTGACGTCAATGGGAGTTTGTTTTGGCACCAAAATCAACG
GGACTTTCCAAAATGTCGTAACAACTCCGCCCCATTGACGCAAATGGGCGGTAGGCGTGTACGGTGGGAG
GTCTATATAAGCAGAGCTGGTTTAGTGAACCGTCAGATCCGCTAGCGCTACCGGACTCAGATCTGCCACC
ATGGAACAAAAGCTTATTTCTGAAGAGGACTTGGAATTC
[270 nt withheld, positions 600-869]
GTCTCCGGAGGAGGCGGCAGCGGCGGAGGGGGATCCATGGAGCATGTTGCCTTTGGCAGTGAGGACATCG
AGAACACTCTGGCCAAAATGGACGACGGACAACTGGATGGGTTGGCCTTAGGCGCAATTCAGCTCGATGG
TGACGGGAATATCCTGCAGTACAATGCTGCTCAGGGAGACATCACAGGCGCAGATCCCAAACAGGTGATT
GGGAAGAACTTCTTCAAGGATGTTGCACCTGGAACGGATTCTCCCGAGTTTTACGGCAAATTCAAGGTAG
GCGTAGCGTCAGGGAATCTGAACACCATGTTCGAATGGATGATACCGACAAACAGGGGACCAACCAAGGT
CAAGGTGCACATGAAGAAAGCCCTTTCCTAATAGGCGGCCGCGACTCTAGATCATAATCAGCCATACCAC
ATTTGTAGAGGTTTTACTTGCTTTAAAAAACCTCCCACACCTCCCCCTGAACCTGAAACATAAAATGAAT
GCAATTGTTGTTGTTAACTTGTTTATTGCAGCTTATAATGGTTACAAATAAAGCAATAGCATCACAAATT
TCACAAATAAAGCATTTTTTTCACTGCATTCTAGTTGTGGTTTGTCCAAACTCATCAATGTATCTTAAGG
CGTAAATTGTAAGCGTTAATATTTTGTTAAAATTCGCGTTAAATTTTTGTTAAATCAGCTCATTTTTTAA
CCAATAGGCCGAAATCGGCAAAATCCCTTATAAATCAAAAGAATAGACCGAGATAGGGT
[37 nt withheld, positions 1629-1665]
AAAGAACGTGGACTCCAACGTCAAAGG
[49 nt withheld, positions 1693-1741]
T
[91 nt withheld, positions 1743-1833]
G
[124 nt withheld, positions 1835-1958]
CAGGTGGCACTTTTCGGGGAAATGTGCGCGGAACCCCTATTTGTTTATTTTTCTAAATACATTCAAATAT
GTATCCGCTCATGAGACAATAACCCTGATAAATGCTTCAATAATATTGAAAAAGGAAGAGTCCTGAGGCG
GAAAGAACCAGCTGTGGAATGTGTGTCAGTTAGGGTGTGGAAAGTCCCCAGGCTCCCCAGCAGGCAGAAG
TATGCAAAGCATGCATCTCAATTAGTCAGCAACCAGGTGTGGAAAGTCCCCAGGCTCCCCAGCAGGCAGA
AGTATGCAAAGCATGCATCTCAATTAGTCAGCAACCATAGTCCCGCCCCTAACTCCGCCCATCCCGCCCC
TAACTCCGCCCAGTTCCGCCCATTCTCCGCCCCATGGCTGACTAATTTTTTTTATTTATGCAGAGGCCGA
GGCCGCCTCGGCCTCTGAGCTATTCCAGAAGTAGTGAGGAGGCTTTTTTGGAGGCCTAGGCTTTTGCAAA
GATCGATCAAGAGACAGGATGAGGATCGTTTCGCATGATTGAACAAGATGGATTGCACGCAGGTTCTCCG
GCCGCTTGGGTGGAGAGGCTATTCGGCTATGACTGGGCACAACAGACAATCGGCTGCTCTGATGCCGCCG
TGTTCCGGCTGTCAGCGCAGGGGCGCCCGGTTCTTTTTGTCAAGACCGACCTGTCCGGTGCCCTGAATGA
ACTGCAAGACGAGGCAGCGCGGCTATCGTGGCTGGCCACGACGGGCGTTCCTTGCGCAGCTGTGCTCGAC
GTTGTCACTGAAGCGGGAAGGGACTGGCTGCTATTGGGCGAAGTGCCGGGGCAGGATCTCCTGTCATCTC
ACCTTGCTCCTGCCGAGAAAGTATCCATCATGGCTGATGCAATGCGGCGGCTGCATACGCTTGATCCGGC
TACCTGCCCATTCGACCACCAAGCGAAACATCGCATCGAGCGAGCACGTACTCGGATGGAAGCCGGTCTT
GTCGATCAGGATGATCTGGACGAAGAGCATCAGGGGCTCGCGCCAGCCGAACTGTTCGCCAGGCTCAAGG
CGAGCATGCCCGACGGCGAGGATCTCGTCGTGACCCATGGCGATGCCTGCTTGCCGAATATCATGGTGGA
AAATGGCCGCTTTTCTGGATTCATCGACTGTGGCCGGCTGGGTGTGGCGGACCGCTATCAGGACATAGCG
TTGGCTACCCGTGATATTGCTGAAGAGCTTGGCGGCGAATGGGCTGACCGCTTCCTCGTGCTTTACGGTA
TCGCCGCTCCCGATTCGCAGCGCATCGCCTTCTATCGCCTTCTTGACGAGTTCTTCTGAGCGGGACTCTG
GGGTTCGAAATGACCGACCAAGCGACGCCCAACCTGCCATCACGAGATTTCGATTCCACCGCCGCCTTCT
ATGAAAGGTTGGGCTTCGGAATCGTTTTCCGGGACGCCGGCTGGATGATCCTCCAGCGCGGGGATCTCAT
GCTGGAGTTCTTCGCCCACCCTAGGGGGAGGCTAACTGAAACACGGAAGGAGACAATACCGGAAGGAACC
CGCGCTATGACGGCAATAAAAAGACAGAATAAAACGCACGGTGTTGGGTCGTTTGTTCATAAACGCGGGG
TTCGGTCCCAGGGCTGGCACTCTGTCGATACCCCACCGAGACCCCATTGGGGCCAATACGCCCGCGTTTC
TTCCTTTTCCCCACCCCACCCCCCAAGTTCGGGTGAAGGCCCAGGGCTCGCAGCCAACGTCGGGGCGGCA
GGCCCTGCCATAGCCTCAGGTTACTCATATATACTTTAGATTGATTTAAAACTTCATTTTTAATTTAAAA
GGATCTAGGTGAAGATCCTTTTTGATAATCTCATGACCAAAATCCCTTAACGTGAGTTTTCGTTCCACTG
AGCGTCAGACCCCGTAGAAAAGATCAAAGGATCTTCTTGAGATCCTTTTTTTCTGCGCGTAATCTGCTGC
TTGCAAACAAAAAAACCACCGCTACCAGCGGTGGTTTGTTTGCCGGATCAAGAGCTACCAACTCTTTTTC
CGAAGGTAACTGGCTTCAGCAGAGCGCAGATACCAAATACTGTTCTTCTAGTGTAGCCGTAGTTAGGCCA
CCACTTCAAGAACTCTGTAGCACCGCCTACATACCTCGCTCTGCTAATCCTGTTACCAGTGGCTGCTGCC
AGTGGCGATAAGTCGTGTCTTACCGGGTTGGACTCAAGACGATAGTTACCGGATAAGGCGCAGCGGTCGG
GCTGAACGGGGGGTTCGTGCACACAGCCCAGCTTGGAGCGAACGACCTACACCGAACTGAGATACCTACA
GCGTGAGCTATGAGAAAGCGCCACGCTTCCCGAAGGGAGAAAGGCGGACAGGTATCCGGTAAGCGGCAGG
GTCGGAACAGGAGAGCGCACGAGGGAGCTTCCAGGGGGAAACGCCTGGTATCTTTATAGTCCTGTCGGGT
TTCGCCACCTCTGACTTGAGCGTCGATTTTTGTGATGCTCGTCAGGGGGGCGGAGCCTATGGAAAAACGC
CAGCAACGCGGCCTTTTTACGGTTCCTGGCCTTTTGCTGGCCTTTTGCTCACATGTTCTTTCCTGCGTTA
TCCCCTGATTCTGTGGATAACCGTATTACCGCCATGCATTAGTTATTAATAGTAATCAATTACGGGGTCA
TTAGTTCATAGCCCATATATGGAGTTCCG
